Addgene plasmid #235615: pCAGEN_NES_V5_eMagAF_C74
Purpose: Encodes ALIBi C-terminal fragment, residues 74-321, fused to eMagAF (enhanced Magnet, acidic, fast), V5, and nuclear export sequence
Depositing lab: Maria Barna. Depositing organization: Stanford University. Publication: A subcellular map of translational machinery composition and regulation at the single-molecule level. Zhang Z, Xu A, Bai Y, Chen Y, Cates K, Kerr C, Bermudez A, Susanto TT, Wysong K, Garcia Marques FJ, Nolan GP, Pitteri S, Barna M. Science. 2025 Mar 7;387(6738):eadn2623. doi: 10.1126/science.adn2623. Epub 2025 Mar 7. PubMed 40048539.
Backbone
  Vector backbone: pCAGEN
  Vector type: Mammalian Expression
Growth in bacteria
  Bacterial resistance: Ampicillin, 100 μg/mL
  Growth temperature: 37°C
  Growth strain: DH5alpha
  Copy number: High Copy
Gene/Insert
  Gene/Insert name: ALIBi C-terminal fragment (alt name: NES-V5-eMagAF-C74)
  Species: Synthetic
  Mutation: residues 74-321
  Tag / fusion protein: NES-V5-eMagAF (N terminal on insert)
  Cloning method: Gibson Cloning
Terms and licenses: Academic/Nonprofit Terms; Industry Terms: Not Available to Industry
How to cite: pCAGEN_NES_V5_eMagAF_C74 was a gift from Maria Barna (Addgene plasmid # 235615 ; http://n2t.net/addgene:235615 ; RRID:Addgene_235615)
