[The description below was written by a language model from this plasmid's Addgene catalogue record and pLannotate feature annotations shown in this document.]
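Description:
pCAGEN_NES_V5_eMagAF_C74 is a 6.1 kb mammalian expression plasmid built on the pCAGEN backbone. It is propagated in E. coli through a high-copy ColE1/pUC-type origin and selected with ampicillin via the bla (AmpR) gene and its promoter. Expression in mammalian cells is driven by the composite CAG promoter, which combines the CMV immediate-early enhancer, the chicken β-actin promoter and a chimeric β-actin/β-globin intron. The transcript is terminated by the rabbit β-globin polyadenylation signal. The short HBB fragments flanking the insert are probably residual globin exon sequence from this cassette rather than intended coding parts. The backbone also carries an SV40 origin, which can support episomal replication in cells expressing large T antigen. An SV40 poly(A) signal and remnants of the lac promoter/operator region are present as well.

The synthetic insert, assembled by Gibson cloning, encodes the C-terminal fragment (residues 74–321) of ALIBi, fused at its N terminus to a nuclear export sequence, a V5 epitope tag and eMagAF (enhanced Magnet, acidic, fast). The feature table matches the ALIBi portion to E. coli BirA, indicating a biotin ligase-derived enzyme fragment. It matches the eMagAF module to nMag, the negative Magnet variant of the Neurospora Vivid photoreceptor, which heterodimerizes with a positive Magnet partner under blue light. The export sequence itself is not annotated but presumably lies upstream of V5. This arrangement suggests one half of a split, light-inducible biotin ligase. It would be co-expressed with a complementary N-terminal fragment on the partner Magnet, with the export signal favouring cytoplasmic localization and V5 allowing detection. The record does not describe that partner construct or spell out the application.
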