Features (pLannotate 1.2.2; 20 found; start..end, strand, type, name):
      5..384     +  enhancer       CMV enhancer: human cytomegalovirus immediate early enhancer
    386..661     +  promoter       chicken β-actin promoter: No description available
    662..1678    +  intron         chimeric intron: chimera between introns from chicken β-actin and rabbit β-globin
   1676..1732    +  CDS            HBB (fragment): HBB_LEPEU - Experimental evidence at protein level: Swiss-Prot protein existence level 1. Involved in oxygen transport from the lung to the various peripheral tissues. From Lepus europaeus (European hare).
   1780..1821    +  CDS            V5 tag: epitope tag from simian virus 5
   1834..2283    +  CDS            nMagHigh1: "negative Magnet" variant of an N-terminally truncated Vivid (VVD) blue light photoreceptor from Neurospora crassa (Kawano et al., 2015) rapidly heterodimerizes with pMag or pMagFast2 upon blue light irradiation
   2314..3057    +  CDS            birA (fragment): BIRA_ECOLI - Also known as bioR, dhbB. Experimental evidence at protein level: Swiss-Prot protein existence level 1. Acts both as a biotin--[acetyl-CoA-carboxylase] ligase and a biotin-operon repressor. In the presence of ATP, BirA activates biotin to form the BirA-biotinyl-5'-adenylate (BirA-bio-5'-AMP or holoBirA) complex. HoloBirA can either transfer the biotinyl moiety to the biotin carboxyl carrier protein (BCCP) subunit of acetyl-CoA carboxylase, or bind to the biotin operator site and inhibit transcription of the operon. From Escherichia coli (strain K12).
   3080..3151    +  CDS            HBB (fragment): HBB_PONPY - Experimental evidence at transcript level: Swiss-Prot protein existence level 2. Involved in oxygen transport from the lung to the various peripheral tissues. From Pongo pygmaeus (Bornean orangutan).
   3222..3277    +  polyA_signal   β-globin poly(A) signal: rabbit β-globin polyadenylation signal (Gil and Proudfoot, 1987)
   3662..3678    -  protein_bind   lac operator: The lac repressor binds to the lac operator to inhibit transcription in E. coli. This inhibition can be relieved by adding lactose or isopropyl-β-D-thiogalactopyranoside (IPTG). lac repressor encoded by lacI
   3686..3716    -  promoter       lac promoter: promoter for the E. coli lac operon
   3731..3752    -  protein_bind   CAP binding site: CAP binding activates transcription in the presence of cAMP. E. coli catabolite activator protein
   3765..3804    -  CDS            lacI (fragment): lac repressor; lacI; The lac repressor binds to the lac operator to inhibit transcription in E. coli. This inhibition can be relieved by adding lactose or isopropyl-β-D-thiogalactopyranoside (IPTG).
   3811..3833    +  promoter       SV40 promoter (fragment): SV40 enhancer and early promoter
   3857..3992    +  rep_origin     SV40 ori: SV40 origin of replication
   4012..4146    +  polyA_signal   SV40 poly(A) signal: SV40 polyadenylation signal
   4148..4202    -  CDS            lacI (fragment): lac repressor; lacI; The lac repressor binds to the lac operator to inhibit transcription in E. coli. This inhibition can be relieved by adding lactose or isopropyl-β-D-thiogalactopyranoside (IPTG).
   4385..4973    -  rep_origin     ori: high-copy-number ColE1/pMB1/pBR322/pUC origin of replication
   5144..6004    -  CDS            AmpR: β-lactamase; bla; confers resistance to ampicillin, carbenicillin, and related antibiotics
   6005..6109    -  promoter       AmpR promoter: bla
>Addgene plasmid #235615 | pCAGEN_NES_V5_eMagAF_C74 | addgene full sequence | sequence record 467514 | Addgene NGS Result
GGTCGACATTGATTATTGACTAGTTATTAATAGTAATCAATTACGGGGTCATTAGTTCATAGCCCATATA
TGGAGTTCCGCGTTACATAACTTACGGTAAATGGCCCGCCTGGCTGACCGCCCAACGACCCCCGCCCATT
GACGTCAATAATGACGTATGTTCCCATAGTAACGCCAATAGGGACTTTCCATTGACGTCAATGGGTGGAG
TATTTACGGTAAACTGCCCACTTGGCAGTACATCAAGTGTATCATATGCCAAGTACGCCCCCTATTGACG
TCAATGACGGTAAATGGCCCGCCTGGCATTATGCCCAGTACATGACCTTATGGGACTTTCCTACTTGGCA
GTACATCTACGTATTAGTCATCGCTATTACCATGGTCGAGGTGAGCCCCACGTTCTGCTTCACTCTCCCC
ATCTCCCCCCCCTCCCCACCCCCAATTTTGTATTTATTTATTTTTTAATTATTTTGTGCAGCGATGGGGG
CGGGGGGGGGGGGGGGGCGCGCCAGGCGGGGCGGGGCGGGGCGAGGGGCGGGGCGGGGCGAGGCGGAGAG
GTGCGGCGGCAGCCAATCAGAGCGGCGCGCTCCGAAAGTTTCCTTTTATGGCGAGGCGGCGGCGGCGGCG
GCCCTATAAAAAGCGAAGCGCGCGGCGGGCGGGAGTCGCTGCGCGCTGCCTTCGCCCCGTGCCCCGCTCC
GCCGCCGCCTCGCGCCGCCCGCCCCGGCTCTGACTGACCGCGTTACTCCCACAGGTGAGCGGGCGGGACG
GCCCTTCTCCTCCGGGCTGTAATTAGCGCTTGGTTTAATGACGGCTTGTTTCTTTTCTGTGGCTGCGTGA
AAGCCTTGAGGGGCTCCGGGAGGGCCCTTTGTGCGGGGGGAGCGGCTCGGGGGGTGCGTGCGTGTGTGTG
TGCGTGGGGAGCGCCGCGTGCGGCTCCGCGCTGCCCGGCGGCTGTGAGCGCTGCGGGCGCGGCGCGGGGC
TTTGTGCGCTCCGCAGTGTGCGCGAGGGGAGCGCGGCCGGGGGCGGTGCCCCGCGGTGCGGGGGGGGCTG
CGAGGGGAACAAAGGCTGCGTGCGGGGTGTGTGCGTGGGGGGGTGAGCAGGGGGTGTGGGCGCGTCGGTC
GGGCTGCAACCCCCCCTGCACCCCCCTCCCCGAGTTGCTGAGCACGGCCCGGCTTCGGGTGCGGGGCTCC
GTACGGGGCGTGGCGCGGGGCTCGCCGTGCCGGGCGGGGGGTGGCGGCAGGTGGGGGTGCCGGGCGGGGC
GGGGCCGCCTCGGGCCGGGGAGGGCTCGGGGGAGGGGCGCGGCGGCCCCCGGAGCGCCGGCGGCTGTCGA
GGCGCGGCGAGCCGCAGCCATTGCCTTTTATGGTAATCGTGCGAGAGGGCGCAGGGACTTCCTTTGTCCC
AAATCTGTGCGGAGCCGAAATCTGGGAGGCGCCGCCGCACCCCCTCTAGCGGGCGCGGGGCGAAGCGGTG
CGGCGCCGGCAGGAAGGAAATGGGCGGGGAGGGCCTTCGTGCGTCGCCGCGCCGCCGTCCCCTTCTCCCT
CTCCAGCCTCGGGGCTGTCCGCGGGGGGACGGCTGCCTTCGGGGGGGACGGGGCAGGGCGGGGTTCGGCT
TCTGGCGTGTGACCGGCGGCTCTAGAGCCTCTGCTAACCATGTTCATGCCTTCTTCTTTTTCCTACAGCT
CCTGGGCAACGTGCTGGTTATTGTGCTGTCTCATCATTTTGGCAAAGAATTCCTCGAATGCTGCAGAAGA
AGCTGGAGGAGCTGGAACTGGGCTCTTCCGGTAAGCCTATCCCTAACCCTCTCCTCGGTCTCGATTCTAC
GGGATCCTCTGGACACACTCTTTACGCCCCTGGAGGATACGACATTATGGGATATTTGGATCAGATTGCG
AACCGCCCAAACCCTCAGGTCGAACTGGGGCCTGTGGACCTGTCATGTGCCCTGATCCTGTGCGATCTGA
AGCAAAAGGACACTCCGATCGTCTACGCCTCGGAAGCCTTCTTGGAGATGACCGGATACAACAGACATGA
GGTGCTCGGCAGGAACTGCAGATTCCTGCAGTCCCCCGACGGGATGGTGAAACCAAAGTCGACTCGCAAA
TATGTGGACTCGAACACGATCTTCACCATCAAGAAGGCCATCGACCGGAACGCCGAGGTCCAGGTGGAGG
TGGTCAACTTTAAGAAGAACGGCCAGCGGTTCGTGAACTTTCTGACCATCATTCCGGTCCGGGATGAAAC
CGGAGAGTACAGATACTCCATCGGATTCCAGTGCGAAACCGAAGGCAGTGGATCCGGCGGCAGTGGATCC
GGCGGACAACTGGACGGTGGGAGTGTTGCCGTCCTCCCTGTGATCGACTCCACGAACCAGTACTTGCTGG
ACCGCATCGGCGAGCTTAAAAGCGGAGATGCTTGTATCGCTGAATACCAGCAGGCCGGGCGCGGCAGACG
GGGCCGGAAGTGGTTCTCTCCTTTTGGCGCAAATCTGTACCTTTCTATGTTCTGGAGGCTGGAACAGGGA
CCAGCAGCCGCAATCGGCTTGTCCCTGGTCATTGGGATTGTGATGGCCGAAGTTCTCAGAAAGCTGGGAG
CTGATAAGGTGAGGGTTAAATGGCCTAACGATCTGTATTTGCAGGACCGGAAACTGGCCGGAATACTGGT
GGAGCTGACTGGCAAGACTGGCGACGCCGCTCAGATAGTCATCGGAGCCGGTATAAATATGGCCATGAGG
CGCGTCGAGGAATCCGTGGTGAACCAAGGCTGGATCACCTTGCAAGAGGCCGGTATTAACCTGGATAGAA
ACACCCTGGCCGCTATGCTGATACGCGAACTGCGCGCCGCCCTGGAACTGTTCGAGCAGGAGGGACTCGC
TCCATATCTGAGTCGCTGGGAAAAATTGGATAACTTCATAAACCGACCCGTGAAGCTGATCATCGGCGAC
AAGGAAATTTTCGGAATCTCTCGCGGCATCGATAAACAGGGGGCATTGCTGCTCGAGCAGGATGGGATTA
TTAAGCCATGGATGGGCGGGGAAATCTCCCTTAGATCTGCAGAGAAGTGATCGAGGATATCGCGGCCGCA
CTCCTCAGGTGCAGGCTGCCTATCAGAAGGTGGTGGCTGGTGTGGCCAATGCCCTGGCTCACAAATACCA
CTGAGATCTTTTTCCCTCTGCCAAAAATTATGGGGACATCATGAAGCCCCTTGAGCATCTGACTTCTGGC
TAATAAAGGAAATTTATTTTCATTGCAATAGTGTGTTGGAATTTTTTGTGTCTCTCACTCGGAAGGACAT
ATGGGAGGGCAAATCATTTAAAACATCAGAATGAGTATTTGGTTTAGAGTTTGGCAACATATGCCCATAT
GCTGGCTGCCATGAACAAAGGTTGGCTATAAAGAGGTCATCAGTATATGAAACAGCCCCCTGCTGTCCAT
TCCTTATTCCATAGAAAAGCCTTGACTTGAGGTTAGATTTTTTTTATATTTTGTTTTGTGTTATTTTTTT
CTTTAACATCCCTAAAATTTTCCTTACATGTTTTACTAGCCAGATTTTTCCTCCTCTCCTGACTACTCCC
AGTCATAGCTGTCCCTCTTCTCTTATGGAGATCCCTCGACCTGCAGCCCAAGCTTGGCGTAATCATGGTC
ATAGCTGTTTCCTGTGTGAAATTGTTATCCGCTCACAATTCCACACAACATACGAGCCGGAAGCATAAAG
TGTAAAGCCTGGGGTGCCTAATGAGTGAGCTAACTCACATTAATTGCGTTGCGCTCACTGCCCGCTTTCC
AGTCGGGAAACCTGTCGTGCCAGCGGATCCGCATCTCAATTAGTCAGCAACCATAGTCCCGCCCCTAACT
CCGCCCATCCCGCCCCTAACTCCGCCCAGTTCCGCCCATTCTCCGCCCCATGGCTGACTAATTTTTTTTA
TTTATGCAGAGGCCGAGGCCGCCTCGGCCTCTGAGCTATTCCAGAAGTAGTGAGGAGGCTTTTTTGGAGG
CCTAGGCTTTTGCAAAAAGCTAACTTGTTTATTGCAGCTTATAATGGTTACAAATAAAGCAATAGCATCA
CAAATTTCACAAATAAAGCATTTTTTTCACTGCATTCTAGTTGTGGTTTGTCCAAACTCATCAATGTATC
TTATCATGTCTGGATCCGCTGCATTAATGAATCGGCCAACGCGCGGGGAGAGGCGGTTTGCGTATTGGGC
GCTCTTCCGCTTCCTCGCTCACTGACTCGCTGCGCTCGGTCGTTCGGCTGCGGCGAGCGGTATCAGCTCA
CTCAAAGGCGGTAATACGGTTATCCACAGAATCAGGGGATAACGCAGGAAAGAACATGTGAGCAAAAGGC
CAGCAAAAGGCCAGGAACCGTAAAAAGGCCGCGTTGCTGGCGTTTTTCCATAGGCTCCGCCCCCCTGACG
AGCATCACAAAAATCGACGCTCAAGTCAGAGGTGGCGAAACCCGACAGGACTATAAAGATACCAGGCGTT
TCCCCCTGGAAGCTCCCTCGTGCGCTCTCCTGTTCCGACCCTGCCGCTTACCGGATACCTGTCCGCCTTT
CTCCCTTCGGGAAGCGTGGCGCTTTCTCATAGCTCACGCTGTAGGTATCTCAGTTCGGTGTAGGTCGTTC
GCTCCAAGCTGGGCTGTGTGCACGAACCCCCCGTTCAGCCCGACCGCTGCGCCTTATCCGGTAACTATCG
TCTTGAGTCCAACCCGGTAAGACACGACTTATCGCCACTGGCAGCAGCCACTGGTAACAGGATTAGCAGA
GCGAGGTATGTAGGCGGTGCTACAGAGTTCTTGAAGTGGTGGCCTAACTACGGCTACACTAGAAGAACAG
TATTTGGTATCTGCGCTCTGCTGAAGCCAGTTACCTTCGGAAAAAGAGTTGGTAGCTCTTGATCCGGCAA
ACAAACCACCGCTGGTAGCGGTGGTTTTTTTGTTTGCAAGCAGCAGATTACGCGCAGAAAAAAAGGATCT
CAAGAAGATCCTTTGATCTTTTCTACGGGGTCTGACGCTCAGTGGAACGAAAACTCACGTTAAGGGATTT
TGGTCATGAGATTATCAAAAAGGATCTTCACCTAGATCCTTTTAAATTAAAAATGAAGTTTTAAATCAAT
CTAAAGTATATATGAGTAAACTTGGTCTGACAGTTACCAATGCTTAATCAGTGAGGCACCTATCTCAGCG
ATCTGTCTATTTCGTTCATCCATAGTTGCCTGACTCCCCGTCGTGTAGATAACTACGATACGGGAGGGCT
TACCATCTGGCCCCAGTGCTGCAATGATACCGCGAGACCCACGCTCACCGGCTCCAGATTTATCAGCAAT
AAACCAGCCAGCCGGAAGGGCCGAGCGCAGAAGTGGTCCTGCAACTTTATCCGCCTCCATCCAGTCTATT
AATTGTTGCCGGGAAGCTAGAGTAAGTAGTTCGCCAGTTAATAGTTTGCGCAACGTTGTTGCCATTGCTA
CAGGCATCGTGGTGTCACGCTCGTCGTTTGGTATGGCTTCATTCAGCTCCGGTTCCCAACGATCAAGGCG
AGTTACATGATCCCCCATGTTGTGCAAAAAAGCGGTTAGCTCCTTCGGTCCTCCGATCGTTGTCAGAAGT
AAGTTGGCCGCAGTGTTATCACTCATGGTTATGGCAGCACTGCATAATTCTCTTACTGTCATGCCATCCG
TAAGATGCTTTTCTGTGACTGGTGAGTACTCAACCAAGTCATTCTGAGAATAGTGTATGCGGCGACCGAG
TTGCTCTTGCCCGGCGTCAATACGGGATAATACCGCGCCACATAGCAGAACTTTAAAAGTGCTCATCATT
GGAAAACGTTCTTCGGGGCGAAAACTCTCAAGGATCTTACCGCTGTTGAGATCCAGTTCGATGTAACCCA
CTCGTGCACCCAACTGATCTTCAGCATCTTTTACTTTCACCAGCGTTTCTGGGTGAGCAAAAACAGGAAG
GCAAAATGCCGCAAAAAAGGGAATAAGGGCGACACGGAAATGTTGAATACTCATACTCTTCCTTTTTCAA
TATTATTGAAGCATTTATCAGGGTTATTGTCTCATGAGCGGATACATATTTGAATGTATTTAGAAAAATA
AACAAATAGGGGTTCCGCGCACATTTCCCCGAAAAGTGCCACCTG
